Addgene plasmid #117574: pEPOR1CB0100
Purpose: Level1 Golden Gate Cassette: sgRNA cassette for spCas9, targeting ENTH/ANT {AT1G14910} in A. thaliana
Depositing lab: Nicola Patron. Depositing organization: Earlham Institute. Publication: Comparison of efficiency and specificity of CRISPR-associated (Cas) nucleases in plants: An expanded toolkit for precision genome engineering. Raitskin O, Schudoma C, West A, Patron NJ. PLoS One. 2019 Feb 27;14(2):e0211598. doi: 10.1371/journal.pone.0211598. eCollection 2019. PubMed 30811422.
Backbone
  Vector backbone: pICH47751
  Vector type: Plant Expression
Growth in bacteria
  Bacterial resistance: Ampicillin, 100 μg/mL
  Growth temperature: 37°C
  Growth strain: DH5alpha
  Copy number: High Copy
Gene/Insert
  Gene/Insert name: Promoter_AtU6-26 + sa_gRNA_ENTH/ANT {AT1G14910} A. thaliana
  Species: Synthetic
  Promoter: AtU6-26 (pICSL90002)
  Cloning method: Restriction Enzyme; 5′ cloning site BsaI (destroyed during cloning); 3′ cloning site BsaI (destroyed during cloning)
Terms and licenses: Academic/Nonprofit Terms; Industry Terms: Not Available to Industry
Depositor comments: Please visit https://www.biorxiv.org/content/early/2018/09/20/422766 for BioRxiv preprint
How to cite: pEPOR1CB0100 was a gift from Nicola Patron (Addgene plasmid # 117574 ; http://n2t.net/addgene:117574 ; RRID:Addgene_117574)
