[The description below was written by a language model from this plasmid's Addgene catalogue record and pLannotate feature annotations shown in this document.]
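Description:
pEPOR1CB0100 is a Level 1 Golden Gate (MoClo-style) cassette plasmid built in the pICH47751 backbone and catalogued as a plant expression vector. It carries a single guide RNA transcription unit directed against the Arabidopsis thaliana ENTH/ANT gene AT1G14910. The insert was assembled through BsaI sites that were destroyed during cloning, as is usual for Type IIS one-pot assembly, and it places the guide under the AtU6-26 promoter, an Arabidopsis U6 snRNA promoter that recruits RNA polymerase III to produce short, uncapped transcripts suited to guide RNAs. Annotation of the 4,693 nt sequence detects only a short fragment matching a consensus AtU6 promoter, followed by the guide scaffold.

The record is inconsistent about the nuclease. The stated purpose describes an sgRNA cassette for SpCas9, whereas the insert name uses an "sa_gRNA" label and the feature table identifies the scaffold as that of the Staphylococcus aureus Cas9 system. The sequence-based evidence therefore points to SaCas9, and users should confirm the scaffold before pairing the cassette with a nuclease.

The cassette lies between nopaline-type left and right T-DNA border repeats. The backbone combines a high-copy ColE1/pUC origin for E. coli with the broad-host-range incP oriV and its trfA replication protein, which permit maintenance in Agrobacterium. Selection in bacteria is by ampicillin through β-lactamase; a small TetR fragment appears to be a backbone remnant. No Cas9 gene or plant selectable marker is annotated, consistent with its role as a module to be combined with other Level 1 units in a higher-level multigene construct for plant genome editing, here in work comparing Cas nuclease efficiency and specificity.
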