Features (pLannotate 1.2.2; 10 found; start..end, strand, type, name):
    167..183     +  promoter       AtU6 promoter (fragment): consensus promoter from the three Arabidopsis U6 snRNA genes (Waibel and Filipowicz, 1990; Nekrasov et al., 2013)
    260..335     +  misc_RNA       Sa gRNA scaffold: guide RNA scaffold for the Staphylococcus aureus CRISPR/Cas9 system
    396..420     +  misc_feature   RB T-DNA repeat: right border repeat from nopaline C58 T-DNA
    532..552     -  CDS            TetR (fragment): tetracycline resistance regulatory protein; tetR
    579..1724    -  CDS            trfA: TRFA_ECOLX - Experimental evidence at protein level: Swiss-Prot protein existence level 1. Also involved in plasmid copy number control, promoting intermolecular coupling of protein bound iterons at oriV, which inhibits replication initiation. From Escherichia coli.
   2060..2648    -  rep_origin     ori: high-copy-number ColE1/pMB1/pBR322/pUC origin of replication
   2819..3679    -  CDS            AmpR: β-lactamase; bla; confers resistance to ampicillin, carbenicillin, and related antibiotics
   3680..3784    -  promoter       AmpR promoter: bla
   3871..4502    -  rep_origin     oriV: incP origin of replication
   4594..4618    +  misc_feature   LB T-DNA repeat: left border repeat from nopaline C58 T-DNA
>Addgene plasmid #117574 | pEPOR1CB0100 | addgene full sequence | sequence record 228193 | Addgene NGS Result
TCTGTGAAGACAAACTAGAATTCGAGCTCGGAGCATCTTCATTCTTAAGATATGAAGATAATCTTCAAAA
GGCCCCTGGGAATCTGAAAGAAGAGAAGCAGGCCCATTTATATGGGAAAGAACAATAGTATTTCTTATAT
AGGCCCATTTAAGTTGAAAACAATCTTCAAAAGTCCCACATCGCTTAGATAAGAAAACGAAGCTGAGTTT
ATATACAGCTAGAGTCGAAGTAGTGATTGCCCTTGAAATATACAAGCGTGTTTTAGTACTCTGGAAACAG
AATCTACTAAAACAAGGCAAAATGCCGTGTTTATCTCGTCAACTTGTTGGCGAGATTTTTTTACTTGTCT
CGCTTTACTTGTCTTCTGCACGAAGTGGTTTAAACTATCAGTGTTTGACAGGATATATTGGCGGGTAAAC
CTAAGAGAAAAGAGCGTTTATTAGAATAATCGGATATTTAAAAGGGCGTGAAAAGGTTTATCCGTTCGTC
CATTTGTATGTGCATGCCAACCACAGGGTTCCCCAGATCAGGCGCTGGCTGCTGAACCCCCAGCCGGAAC
TGACCCCACAAGGCCCTAGCGTTTGCAATGCACCAGGTCATCATTGACCCAGGCGTGTTCCACCAGGCCG
CTGCCTCGCAACTCTTCGCAGGCTTCGCCGACCTGCTCGCGCCACTTCTTCACGCGGGTGGAATCCGATC
CGCACATGAGGCGGAAGGTTTCCAGCTTGAGCGGGTACGGCTCCCGGTGCGAGCTGAAATAGTCGAACAT
CCGTCGGGCCGTCGGCGACAGCTTGCGGTACTTCTCCCATATGAATTTCGTGTAGTGGTCGCCAGCAAAC
AGCACGACGATTTCCTCGTCGATCAGGACCTGGCAACGGGACGTTTTCTTGCCACGGTCCAGGACGCGGA
AGCGGTGCAGCAGCGACACCGATTCCAGGTGCCCAACGCGGTCGGACGTGAAGCCCATCGCCGTCGCCTG
TAGGCGCGACAGGCATTCCTCGGCCTTCGTGTAATACCGGCCATTGATCGACCAGCCCAGGTCCTGGCAA
AGCTCGTAGAACGTGAAGGTGATCGGCTCGCCGATAGGGGTGCGCTTCGCGTACTCCAACACCTGCTGCC
ACACCAGTTCGTCATCGTCGGCCCGCAGCTCGACGCCGGTGTAGGTGATCTTCACGTCCTTGTTGACGTG
GAAAATGACCTTGTTTTGCAGCGCCTCGCGCGGGATTTTCTTGTTGCGCGTGGTGAACAGGGCAGAGCGG
GCCGTGTCGTTTGGCATCGCTCGCATCGTGTCCGGCCACGGCGCAATATCGAACAAGGAAAGCTGCATTT
CCTTGATCTGCTGCTTCGTGTGTTTCAGCAACGCGGCCTGCTTGGCCTCGCTGACCTGTTTTGCCAGGTC
CTCGCCGGCGGTTTTTCGCTTCTTGGTCGTCATAGTTCCTCGCGTGTCGATGGTCATCGACTTCGCCAAA
CCTGCCGCCTCCTGTTCAAGACGACGCGAACGCTCCACGGCGGCCGATGGCGCGGGCAGGGCAGGGGGAG
CCAGTTGCACGCTGTCGCGCTCGATCTTGGCCGTAGCTTGCTGGACCATCGAGCCGACGGACTGGAAGGT
TTCGCGGGGCGCACGCATGACGGTGCGGCTTGCGATGGTTTCGGCATCCTCGGCGGAAAACCCCGCGTCG
ATCAGTTCTTGCCTGTATGCCTTCCGGTCAAACGTCCGATTCATTCACCCTCCTTGCGGGATTGCCCCGA
CTCACGCCGGGGCAATGTGCCCTTATTCCTGATTTGACCCGCCTGGTGCCTTGGTGTCCAGATAATCCAC
CTTATCGGCAATGAAGTCGGTCCCGTAGACCGTCTGGCCGTCCTTCTCGTACTTGGTATTCCGAATCTTG
CCCTGCACGAATACCAGCGACCCCTTGCCCAAATACTTGCCGTGGGCCTCGGCCTGAGAGCCAAAACACT
TGATGCGGAAGAAGTCGGTGCGCTCCTGCTTGTCGCCGGCATCGTTGCGCCACATCTAGGATCTGCCAGG
AACCGTAAAAAGGCCGCGTTGCTGGCGTTTTTCCATAGGCTCCGCCCCCCTGACGAGCATCACAAAAATC
GACGCTCAAGTCAGAGGTGGCGAAACCCGACAGGACTATAAAGATACCAGGCGTTTCCCCCTGGAAGCTC
CCTCGTGCGCTCTCCTGTTCCGACCCTGCCGCTTACCGGATACCTGTCCGCCTTTCTCCCTTCGGGAAGC
GTGGCGCTTTCTCATAGCTCACGCTGTAGGTATCTCAGTTCGGTGTAGGTCGTTCGCTCCAAGCTGGGCT
GTGTGCACGAACCCCCCGTTCAGCCCGACCGCTGCGCCTTATCCGGTAACTATCGTCTTGAGTCCAACCC
GGTAAGACACGACTTATCGCCACTGGCAGCAGCCACTGGTAACAGGATTAGCAGAGCGAGGTATGTAGGC
GGTGCTACAGAGTTCTTGAAGTGGTGGCCTAACTACGGCTACACTAGAAGAACAGTATTTGGTATCTGCG
CTCTGCTGAAGCCAGTTACCTTCGGAAAAAGAGTTGGTAGCTCTTGATCCGGCAAACAAACCACCGCTGG
TAGCGGTGGTTTTTTTGTTTGCAAGCAGCAGATTACGCGCAGAAAAAAAGGATCTCAAGAAGATCCTTTG
ATCTTTTCTACGGGGTCTGACGCTCAGTGGAACGAAAACTCACGTTAAGGGATTTTGGTCATGAGATTAT
CAAAAAGGATCTTCACCTAGATCCTTTTAAATTAAAAATGAAGTTTTAAATCAATCTAAAGTATATATGA
GTAAACTTGGTCTGACAGTTACCAATGCTTAATCAGTGAGGCACCTATCTCAGCGATCTGTCTATTTCGT
TCATCCATAGTTGCCTGACTCCCCGTCGTGTAGATAACTACGATACGGGAGGGCTTACCATCTGGCCCCA
GTGCTGCAATGATACCGCGAGAACCACGCTCACCGGCTCCAGATTTATCAGCAATAAACCAGCCAGCCGG
AAGGGCCGAGCGCAGAAGTGGTCCTGCAACTTTATCCGCCTCCATCCAGTCTATTAATTGTTGCCGGGAA
GCTAGAGTAAGTAGTTCGCCAGTTAATAGTTTGCGCAACGTTGTTGCCATTGCTACAGGCATCGTGGTGT
CACGCTCGTCGTTTGGTATGGCTTCATTCAGCTCCGGTTCCCAACGATCAAGGCGAGTTACATGATCCCC
CATGTTGTGCAAAAAAGCGGTTAGCTCCTTCGGTCCTCCGATCGTTGTCAGAAGTAAGTTGGCCGCAGTG
TTATCACTCATGGTTATGGCAGCACTGCATAATTCTCTTACTGTCATGCCATCCGTAAGATGCTTTTCTG
TGACTGGTGAGTACTCAACCAAGTCATTCTGAGAATAGTGTATGCGGCGACCGAGTTGCTCTTGCCCGGC
GTCAATACGGGATAATACCGCGCCACATAGCAGAACTTTAAAAGTGCTCATCATTGGAAAACGTTCTTCG
GGGCGAAAACTCTCAAGGATCTTACCGCTGTTGAGATCCAGTTCGATGTAACCCACTCGTGCACCCAACT
GATCTTCAGCATCTTTTACTTTCACCAGCGTTTCTGGGTGAGCAAAAACAGGAAGGCAAAATGCCGCAAA
AAAGGGAATAAGGGCGACACGGAAATGTTGAATACTCATACTCTTCCTTTTTCAATATTATTGAAGCATT
TATCAAGGTTATTGTCTCATGAGCGGATACATATTTGAATGTATTTAGAAAAATAAACAAATAGGGGTTC
CGCGCACGAATTGGCCAGCGCTGCCATTTTTGGGGTGAGGCCGTTCGCGGCCGAGGGGCGCAGCCCCTGG
GGGGATGGGAGGCCCGCGTTAGCGGGCCGGGAGGGTTCGAGAAGGGGGGGCACCCCCCTTCGGCGTGCGC
GGTCACGCGCACAGGGCGCAGCCCTGGTTAAAAACAAGGTTTATAAATATTGGTTTAAAAGCAGGTTAAA
AGACAGGTTAGCGGTGGCCGAAAAACGGGCGGAAACCCTTGCAAATGCTGGATTTTCTGCCTGTGGACAG
CCCCTCAAATGTCAATAGGTGCGCCCCTCATCTGTCAGCACTCTGCCCCTCAAGTGTCAAGGATCGCGCC
CCTCATCTGTCAGTAGTCGCGCCCCTCAAGTGTCAATACCGCAGGGCACTTATCCCCAGGCTTGTCCACA
TCATCTGTGGGAAACTCGCGTAAAATCAGGCGTTTTCGCCGATTTGCGAGGCTGGCCAGCTCCACGTCGC
CGGCCGAAATCGAGCCTGCCCCTCATCTGTCAACGCCGCGCCGGGTGAGTCGGCCCCTCAAGTGTCAACG
TCCGCCCCTCATCTGTCAGTGAGGGCCAAGTTTTCCGCGAGGTATCCACAACGCCGGCGGCCGCGGTGTC
TCGCACACGGCTTCGACGGCGTTTCTGGCGCGTTTGCAGGGCCATAGACGGCCGCCAGCCCAGCGGCGAG
GGCAACCAGCCCGGTGAGCGTCGCAAAGGAGATCCTGATCTGACTGATGGGCTGCCTGTATCGAGTGGTG
ATTTTGTGCCGAGCTGCCGGTCGGGGAGCTGTTGGCTGGCTGGTGGCAGGATATATTGTGGTGTAAACAA
ATTGACGCTTAGACAACTTAATAACACATTGCGGACGTTTTTAATGTACTGGGGTGGATGCAGTGGGCCC
CAC
